>Addgene plasmid #63364 | pFusX3-19 | depositor partial sequence | sequence record 105246 | pFusX3_CAG
AGTCTTAAGCGTCTCCATGGCCTGACCCCGGACCAAGTGGTGGCTATCGCCAGCCACGATGGCGGCAAGC
AAGCGCTCGAAACGGTGCAGCGGCTGTTGCCGGTGCTGTGCCAGGACCATGGCCTCACACCCGATCAGGT
CGTGGCTATCGCCAGCAACATTGGCGGCAAGCAAGCGCTCGAAACGGTGCAGCGGCTGTTGCCGGTGCTG
TGCCAGGACCATGGCCTGACCCCGGACCAAGTGGTGGCTATCGCCAGCAACAATGGCGGCAAGCAAGCGC
TCGAAACGGTGCAGCGGCTGTTGCCGGTGCTGTGCCAGGACCATGGCCTGCGAGACGTC
