>Addgene plasmid #63364 | pFusX3-19 | depositor partial sequence | sequence record 105247 | FusX3
CGTCTCCATGGCCTGACCCCGGACCAAGTGGTGGCTATCGAGACCGGCGCCGCTACGGGCGCGTCCCATT
CGCCATTCAGGCTGCGCAACTGTTGGGAAGGGCGATCGGTGCGGGCTCTTCGCTATTACGCCAGCTGGCG
AAAGGGGGATGTGCTGCAAGGCGATTAAGTTGGGAACGCCAGGGTTTTCCCAGTCACGACGTTGTAAAAC
GACGGCCAGTGAGCGCGCGTAATCGACTCACTATAGGGCGAATTGGGTACCGGGCCCCCCCTCGAGGTCC
TCCAGCTTTTGTTCCCTTTAGTGAGGGTTAATTGCGCGCTTGGCGTAATCATGGTCATAGCTGTTTCCTG
TGTGAAATTGTTATCCGCTCACAATTCCACACAACATACGAGCCGGAAGCATAAAGTGTAAAGCCTGGGG
TGCCTAATGAGTGAGCTAACTCACATTAATTGCGTTGCGCTCACTGCCCGCTTTCCACCGGTGGTCTCTG
GCGGCAAGCAAGCGCTCGAAACGGTGCAGCGGCTGTTGCCGGTGCTGTGCCAGGACCATGGCCTGCGAGA
CGTCTAGACCAGCCAGGACAGAAATGCCTCGACTTCGCTGCTACCCAAGGTTGCCGGGTGACGCACACCG
TGGAAACGGATGAAGGCACGAACCCAGTGGACATAAGCCTGTTCGGTTCGTAAGCTGTAATGCAAGTAGC
GTATGCGCTCACGCAACTGGTCCAGAACCTTGACCGAACGCAGCGGTGGTAACGGCGCAGTGGCGGTTTT
CATGGCTTGTTATGACTGTTTTTTTGGGGTACAGTCTATGCCTCGGGCATCCAAGCAGCAAGCGCGTTAC
GCCGTGGGTCGATGTTTGATGTTATGGAGCAGCAACGATGTTACGCAGCAGGGCAGTCGCCCTAAAACAA
AGTTAAACATTATGAGGGAAGCGGTGATCGCCGAAGTATCGACTCAACTATCAGAGGTAGTTGGCGTCAT
CGAGCGCCATCTCGAACCGACGTTGCTGGCCGTACATTTGTACGGCTCCGCAGTGGATGGCGGCCTGAAG
CCACACAGTGATATTGATTTGCTGGTTACGGTGACCGTAAGGCTTGATGAAACAACGCGGCGAGCTTTGA
TCAACGACCTTTTGGAAACTTCGGCTTCCCCTGGAGAGAGCGAGATTCTCCGCGCTGTAGAAGTCACCAT
TGTTGTGCACGACGACATCATTCCGTGGCGTTATCCAGCTAAGCGCGAACTGCAATTTGGAGAATGGCAG
CGCAATGACATTCTTGCAGGTATCTTCGAGCCAGCCACGATCGACATTGATCTGGCTATCTTGCTGACAA
AAGCAAGAGAACATAGCGTTGCCTTGGTAGGTCCAGCGGCGGAGGAACTCTTTGATCCGGTTCCTGAACA
GGATCTATTTGAGGCGCTAAATGAAACCTTAACGCTATGGAACTCGCCGCCCGACTGGGCTGGCGATGAG
CGAAATGTAGTGCTTACGTTGTCCCGCATTTGGTACAGCGCAGTAACCGGCAAAATCGCGCCGAAGGATG
TCGCTGCCGACTGGGCAATGGAGCGCCTGCCGGCCCAGTATCAGCCCGTCATACTTGAAGCTAGACAGGC
TTATCTTGGACAAGAAGAAGATCGCTTGGCCTCGCGCGCAGATCAGTTGGAAGAATTTGTCCACTACGTG
AAAGGCGAGATCACCAAGGTAGTCGGCAAATAACCCTCGAGCCACCCATGACCAAAATCCCTTAACGTGA
GTTACGCGTCGTTCCACTGAGCGTCAGACCCCGTAGAAAAGATCAAAGGATCTTCTTGAGATCCTTTTTT
TCTGCGCGTAATCTGCTGCTTGCAAACAAAAAAACCACCGCTACCAGCGGTGGTTTGTTTGCCGGATCAA
GAGCTACCAACTCTTTTTCCGAAGGTAACTGGCTTCAGCAGAGCGCAGATACCAAATACTGTCCTTCTAG
TGTAGCCGTAGTTAGGCCACCACTTCAAGAACTCTGTAGCACCGCCTACATACCTCGCTCTGCTAATCCT
GTTACCAGTGGCTGCTGCCAGTGGCGATAAGTCGTGTCTTACCGGGTTGGACTCAAGACGATAGTTACCG
GATAAGGCGCAGCGGTCGGGCTGAACGGGGGGTTCGTGCACACAGCCCAGCTTGGAGCGAACGACCTACA
CCGAACTGAGATACCTACAGCGTGAGCATTGAGAAAGCGCCACGCTTCCCGAAGGGAGAAAGGCGGACAG
GTATCCGGTAAGCGGCAGGGTCGGAACAGGAGAGCGCACGAGGGAGCTTCCAGGGGGAAACGCCTGGTAT
CTTTATAGTCCTGTCGGGTTTCGCCACCTCTGACTTGAGCGTCGATTTTTGTGATGCTCGTCAGGGGGGC
GGAGCCTATGGAAAAACGCCAGCAACGCGGCCTTTTTACGGTTCCTGGCCTTTTGCTGGCCTTTTGCTCA
CATGTTCTTTCCTGCGTTATCCCCTGATTCTGTGGATAACCGTATTACCGCCTTTGAGTGAGCTGATACC
GCTCGCCGCAGCCGAACGACCGAGCGCAGCGAGTCAGTGAGCGAGGAAGCGGAAGAGCGCCCAATACGCA
AACCGCCTCTCCCCGCGCGTTGGCCGATTCATTAATGCAGCTGGCACGACAGGTTTCCCGACTGGAAAGC
GGGCAGTGAGCGCAACGCAATTAATACGCGTACCGCTAGCCAGGAAGAGTTTGTAGAAACGCAAAAAGGC
CATCCGTCAGGATGGCCTTCTGCTTAGTTTGATGCCTGGCAGTTTATGGCGGGCGTCCTGCCCGCCACCC
TCCGGGCCGTTGCTTCACAACGTTCAAATCCGCTCCCGGCGGATTTGTCCTACTCAGGAGAGCGTTCACC
GACAAACAACAGATAAAACGAAAGGCCCAGTCTTCCGACTGAGCCTTTCGTTTTATTTGATGCCTGGCAG
TTCCCTACTCTCGCGTTAACGCTAGCATGGATGTTTTCCCAGTCACGACGTTGTAAAACGACGGCCAGTC
TTAAG
