>Addgene plasmid #63364 | pFusX3-19 | addgene partial sequence | sequence record 115425 | pCR8_R1 5'-cgaaccgaacaggcttatgt-3'
GTGCGTCACCCGGCAACCTTGGGTAGCAGCGAAGTCGAGGCATTTCTGTCCTGGCTGGTCTAGACGTCTC
GCAGGCCATGGTCCTGGCACAGCACCGGCAACAGCCGCTGCACCGTTTCGAGCGCTTGCTTGCCGCCATT
GTTGCTGGCGATAGCCACCACTTGGTCCGGGGTCAGGCCATGGTCCTGGCACAGCACCGGCAACAGCCGC
TGCACCGTTTCGAGCGCTTGCTTGCCGCCAATGTTGCTGGCGATAGCCACGACCTGATCGGGTGTGAGGC
CATGGTCCTGGCACAGCACCGGCAACAGCCGCTGCACCGTTTCGAGCGCTTGCTTGCCGCCATCGTGGCT
GGCGATAGCCACCACTTGGTCCGGGGTCAGGCCATGGAGACGCTTAAGACTGGCCGTCGTTTTACAACGT
CGTGACTGGGAAAACATCCATGCTAGCGTTAACGCGAGAGTAGGGAACTGCCAGGCATCAAATAAAACGA
AAGGCTCAGTCGGAAGACTGGGCCTTTCGTTTTATCTGTTGTTTGTCGGTGAACGCTCTCCTGAGTAGGA
CAAATCCGCCGGGAGCGGATTTGAACGTTGTGAAGCAACGGCCCGGAGGGTGGCGGGCAGGACGCCCGCC
ATAAACTGCCAGGCATCAAACTAAGCAGAAGGCCATCCTGA
