[The description below was written by a language model from this plasmid's Addgene catalogue record.]
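Description:
pFusX3-19 is a component plasmid from the FusX TALE assembly system, a library-based scheme designed to build custom TAL effector arrays in a single rapid step. It is built on the FusX3 backbone (about 3 kb without insert), is classed as a TALEN vector, and is maintained in E. coli as a high-copy plasmid under spectinomycin selection. The record does not include a feature table, so the origin of replication and other backbone elements are not specified; the listed sequencing primers carry pCR8-type names, but the record does not otherwise describe the backbone's lineage.

The insert is a synthetic, pre-assembled trimer of TALE repeats carrying the repeat-variable diresidues HD, NI and NN. Under the standard TALE code these recognise C, A and G respectively, matching the alternative name X3_CAG. This trimer occupies RVD positions 7 to 9 of the final array, so the plasmid is one member of the position-specific set of trimer plasmids for that slot, each encoding a different three-base combination. The repeats were introduced into the backbone using BsaI sites that were destroyed in cloning, consistent with Golden Gate-style Type IIS assembly.

In use, a researcher picks the library member at each position that corresponds to the desired target sequence and combines them with a receiving vector to generate a full-length TALE DNA-binding domain, typically fused to a nuclease for genome editing. The plasmid carries no promoter or expression cassette described in the record and serves as a cloning intermediate rather than an expression construct.
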