Addgene plasmid #63364: pFusX3-19
Purpose: Encodes RVD positions 7-9 in TALEN assembly
Depositing lab: Stephen Ekker. Depositing organization: Mayo Foundation for Medical Education and Research. Publication: FusX: A rapid one-step TALE assembly system for genome science. Ma AC, McNulty MS, Tanya PL, Jarryd CM, Martinez-Galvez G, Argue DP, Lee HB, Urban MD, Bullard CE, Blackburn PR, Man TK, Clark KJ, Ekker SC. Hum Gene Ther. 2016 Jun;27(6):451-63. doi: 10.1089/hum.2015.172 PubMed 26854857.
Backbone
  Vector backbone: FusX3
  Backbone size w/o insert (bp): 3015
  Vector type: TALEN
Growth in bacteria
  Bacterial resistance: Spectinomycin, 50 μg/mL
  Growth temperature: 37°C
  Growth strain: DH5alpha
  Copy number: High Copy
Gene/Insert
  Gene/Insert name: HD NI NN (alt name: X3_CAG)
  Species: Synthetic
  Mutation: none
  Cloning method: Restriction Enzyme; 5′ cloning site BsaI (destroyed during cloning); 3′ cloning site BsaI (destroyed during cloning)
  Sequencing primers: 5′ pCR8_F1; 3′ pCR8_R1
Terms and licenses: Academic/Nonprofit Terms; Industry Terms: Not Available to Industry
How to cite: pFusX3-19 was a gift from Stephen Ekker (Addgene plasmid # 63364 ; http://n2t.net/addgene:63364 ; RRID:Addgene_63364)
